>Addgene plasmid #161790 | pUltra-Plus-H2B-mTagBFP2 | addgene full sequence | sequence record 316820 | Addgene NGS Result
GGCCTCCGCGCCGGGTTTTGGCGCCTCCCGCGGGCGCCCCCCTCCTCACGGCGAGCGCTGCCACGTCAGA
CGAAGGGCGCAGCGAGCGTCCTGATCCTTCCGCCCGGACGCTCAGGACAGCGGCCCGCTGCTCATAAGAC
TCGGCCTTAGAACCCCAGTATCAGCAGAAGGACATTTTAGGACGGGACTTGGGTGACTCTAGGGCACTGG
TTTTCTTTCCAGAGAGCGGAACAGGCGAGGAAAAGTAGTCCCTTCTCGGCGATTCTGCGGAGGGATCTCC
GTGGGGCGGTGAACGCCGATGATTATATAAGGACGCGCCGGGTGTGGCACAGCTAGTTCCGTCGCAGCCG
GGATTTGGGTCGCGGTTCTTGTTTGTGGATCGCTGTGATCGTCACTTGGTGAGTAGCGGGCTGCTGGGCT
GGCCGGGGCTTTCGTGGCCGCCGGGCCGCTCGGTGGGACGGAAGCGTGTGGAGAGACCGCCAAGGGCTGT
AGTCTGGGTCCGCGAGCAAGGTTGCCCTGAACTGGGGGTTGGGGGGAGCGCAGCAAAATGGCGGCTGTTC
CCGAGTCTTGAATGGAAGACGCTTGTGAGGCGGGCTGTGAGGTCGTTGAAACAAGGTGGGGGGCATGGTG
GGCGGCAAGAACCCAAGGTCTTGAGGCCTTCGCTAATGCGGGAAAGCTCTTATTCGGGTGAGATGGGCTG
GGGCACCATCTGGGGACCCTGACGTGAAGTTTGTCACTGACTGGAGAACTCGGTTTGTCGTCTGTTGCGG
GGGCGGCAGTTATGGCGGTGCCGTTGGGCAGTGCACCCGTACCTTTGGGAGCGCGCGCCCTCGTCGTGTC
GTGACGTCACCCGTTCTGTTGGCTTATAATGCAGGGTGGGGCCACCTGCCGGTAGGTGTGCGGTAGGCTT
TTCTCCGTCGCAGGACGCAGGGTTCGGGCCTAGGGTAGGCTCTCCTGAATCGACAGGCGCCGGACCTCTG
GTGAGGGGAGGGATAAGTGAGGCGTCAGTTTCTTTGGTCGGTTTTATGTACCTATCTTCTTAAGTAGCTG
AAGCTCCGGTTTTGAACTATGCGCTCGGGGTTGGCGAGTGTGTTTTGTGAAGTTTTTTAGGCACCTTTTG
AAATGTAATCATTTGGGTCAATATGTAATTTTCAGTGTTAGACTAGTAAATTGTCCGCTAAATTCTGGCC
GTTTTTGGCTTTTTTGTTAGACGAAGCTTGGGCTGCAGGTCCGATCCACCGGTGATATCATGGGATCTGG
AGCAACAAACTTCTCACTACTCAAACAAGCAGGTGACGTGGAGGAGAATCCCGGACCTTCTAGAATGCCA
GAGCCAGCGAAGTCTGCTCCCGCCCCGAAAAAGGGCTCCAAGAAGGCGGTGACTAAGGCGCAGAAGAAAG
GCGGCAAGAAGCGCAAGCGCAGCCGCAAGGAGAGCTATTCCATCTATGTGTACAAGGTTCTGAAGCAGGT
CCACCCTGACACCGGCATTTCGTCCAAGGCCATGGGCATCATGAACTCGTTTGTGAACGACATTTTCGAG
CGCATCGCAGGTGAGGCTTCCCGCCTGGCGCATTACAACAAGCGCTCGACCATCACCTCCAGGGAGATCC
AGACGGCCGTGCGCCTGCTGCTGCCTGGGGAGTTGGCCAAGCACGCCGTGTCCGAGGGTACTAAGGCCAT
CACCAAGTACACCAGCGCTAAGGACCCTCCAGTCGCCACCATGAGCGAGTTGATCAAGGAAAACATGCAT
ATGAAGCTCTACATGGAAGGCACCGTGGACAACCACCATTTCAAGTGTACCTCCGAGGGAGAGGGAAAGC
CTTACGAGGGAACTCAGACCATGCGCATCAAGGTCGTGGAAGGCGGTCCACTGCCCTTCGCTTTCGACAT
TCTCGCCACCTCATTCCTCTACGGCTCCAAGACTTTCATCAATCATACCCAGGGTATTCCCGATTTCTTC
AAGCAATCGTTCCCGGAAGGGTTTACCTGGGAACGCGTGACCACTTACGAGGACGGAGGGGTCCTGACCG
CAACTCAGGACACTAGCCTGCAGGACGGTTGCCTGATCTATAACGTGAAGATTCGGGGAGTGAACTTCAC
CTCCAACGGACCTGTCATGCAAAAGAAAACCCTGGGCTGGGAAGCCTTTACCGAGACTCTGTATCCGGCC
GACGGCGGACTTGAGGGGAGAAATGATATGGCGCTGAAACTGGTCGGCGGCTCCCACCTGATCGCCAACG
CCAAGACGACCTACCGGTCGAAGAAGCCCGCCAAGAACCTGAAGATGCCGGGAGTGTACTACGTGGACTA
CAGGCTGGAGCGGATCAAGGAAGCCAACAACGAAACATACGTGGAACAGCACGAAGTGGCCGTGGCGCGC
TACTGCGATCTCCCTAGCAAACTGGGGCACAAACTCAATGGATCCGGCTCCGGCGAGGGCAGGGGAAGTC
TACTAACATGCGGGGACGTGGAGGAAAATCCCGGCCCAGCTAGCGTGTGATCAGAATTCGTTCCGGAGTC
GTCGACTCGACAATCAACCTCTGGATTACAAAATTTGTGAAAGATTGACTGGTATTCTTAACTATGTTGC
TCCTTTTACGCTATGTGGATACGCTGCTTTAATGCCTTTGTATCATGCTATTGCTTCCCGTATGGCTTTC
ATTTTCTCCTCCTTGTATAAATCCTGGTTGCTGTCTCTTTATGAGGAGTTGTGGCCCGTTGTCAGGCAAC
GTGGCGTGGTGTGCACTGTGTTTGCTGACGCAACCCCCACTGGTTGGGGCATTGCCACCACCTGTCAGCT
CCTTTCCGGGACTTTCGCTTTCCCCCTCCCTATTGCCACGGCGGAACTCATCGCCGCCTGCCTTGCCCGC
TGCTGGACAGGGGCTCGGCTGTTGGGCACTGACAATTCCGTGGTGTTGTCGGGGAAGCTGACGTCCTTTC
CATGGCTGCTCGCCTGTGTTGCCACCTGGATTCTGCGCGGGACGTCCTTCTGCTACGTCCCTTCGGCCCT
CAATCCAGCGGACCTTCCTTCCCGCGGCCTGCTGCCGGCTCTGCGGCCTCTTCCGCATCTTCGCCTTCGC
CCTCAGACGAGTCGGATCTCCCTTTGGGCCGCCTCCCCGCCTGGAATTAATTCGAGCTCGGTACCTTTAA
GACCAATGACTTACAAGGCAGCTGTAGATCTTAGCCACTTTTTAAAAGAAAAGGGGGGACTGGAAGGGCT
ACGTAACTCCCAACGAAGACAAGATCTGCTTTTTGCTTGTACTGGGTCTCTCTGGTTAGACCAGATCTGA
GCCTGGGAGCTCTCTGGCTAACTAGGGAACCCACTGCTTAAGCCTCAATAAAGCTTGCCTTGAGTGCTTC
AAGTAGTGTGTGCCCGTCTGTTGTGTGACTCTGGTAACTAGAGATCCCTCAGACCCTTTTAGTCAGTGTG
GAAAATCTCTAGCAGTAGTAGTTCATGTCATCTTATTATTCAGTATTTATAACTTGCAAAGAAATGAATA
TCAGAGAGTGAGAGGAACTTGTTTATTGCAGCTTATAATGGTTACAAATAAAGCAATAGCATCACAAATT
TCACAAATAAAGCATTTTTTTCACTGCATTCTAGTTGTGGTTTGTCCAAACTCATCAATGTATCTTATCA
TGTCTGGCTCTAGCTATCCCGCCCCTAACTCCGCCCATCCCGCCCCTAACTCCGCCCAGTTCCGCCCATT
CTCCGCCCCATGGCTGACTAATTTTTTTTATTTATGCAGAGGCCGAGGCCGCCTCGGCCTCTGAGCTATT
CCAGAAGTAGTGAGGAGGCTTTTTTGGAGGCCTAGGGACGTACCCAATTCGCCCTATAGTGAGTCGTATT
ACGCGCGCTCACTGGCCGTCGTTTTACAACGTCGTGACTGGGAAAACCCTGGCGTTACCCAACTTAATCG
CCTTGCAGCACATCCCCCTTTCGCCAGCTGGCGTAATAGCGAAGAGGCCCGCACCGATCGCCCTTCCCAA
CAGTTGCGCAGCCTGAATGGCGAATGGG
[124 nt withheld, positions 4019-4142]
C
[91 nt withheld, positions 4144-4234]
A
[49 nt withheld, positions 4236-4284]
CCTTTGACGTTGGAGTCCACGTTCTTT
[37 nt withheld, positions 4312-4348]
ACCCTATCTCGGTCTATTCTTTTGATTTATAAGGGATTTTGCCGATTTCGGCCTATTGGTTAAAAAATGA
GCTGATTTAACAAAAATTTAACGCGAATTTTAACAAAATATTAACGCTTACAATTTAGGTGGCACTTTTC
GGGGAAATGTGCGCGGAACCCCTATTTGTTTATTTTTCTAAATACATTCAAATATGTATCCGCTCATGAG
ACAATAACCCTGATAAATGCTTCAATAATATTGAAAAAGGAAGAGTATGAGTATTCAACATTTCCGTGTC
GCCCTTATTCCCTTTTTTGCGGCATTTTGCCTTCCTGTTTTTGCTCACCCAGAAACGCTGGTGAAAGTAA
AAGATGCTGAAGATCAGTTGGGTGCACGAGTGGGTTACATCGAACTGGATCTCAACAGCGGTAAGATCCT
TGAGAGTTTTCGCCCCGAAGAACGTTTTCCAATGATGAGCACTTTTAAAGTTCTGCTATGTGGCGCGGTA
TTATCCCGTATTGACGCCGGGCAAGAGCAACTCGGTCGCCGCATACACTATTCTCAGAATGACTTGGTTG
AGTACTCACCAGTCACAGAAAAGCATCTTACGGATGGCATGACAGTAAGAGAATTATGCAGTGCTGCCAT
AACCATGAGTGATAACACTGCGGCCAACTTACTTCTGACAACGATCGGAGGACCGAAGGAGCTAACCGCT
TTTTTGCACAACATGGGGGATCATGTAACTCGCCTTGATCGTTGGGAACCGGAGCTGAATGAAGCCATAC
CAAACGACGAGCGTGACACCACGATGCCTGTAGCAATGGCAACAACGTTGCGCAAACTATTAACTGGCGA
ACTACTTACTCTAGCTTCCCGGCAACAATTAATAGACTGGATGGAGGCGGATAAAGTTGCAGGACCACTT
CTGCGCTCGGCCCTTCCGGCTGGCTGGTTTATTGCTGATAAATCTGGAGCCGGTGAGCGTGGGTCTCGCG
GTATCATTGCAGCACTGGGGCCAGATGGTAAGCCCTCCCGTATCGTAGTTATCTACACGACGGGGAGTCA
GGCAACTATGGATGAACGAAATAGACAGATCGCTGAGATAGGTGCCTCACTGATTAAGCATTGGTAACTG
TCAGACCAAGTTTACTCATATATACTTTAGATTGATTTAAAACTTCATTTTTAATTTAAAAGGATCTAGG
TGAAGATCCTTTTTGATAATCTCATGACCAAAATCCCTTAACGTGAGTTTTCGTTCCACTGAGCGTCAGA
CCCCGTAGAAAAGATCAAAGGATCTTCTTGAGATCCTTTTTTTCTGCGCGTAATCTGCTGCTTGCAAACA
AAAAAACCACCGCTACCAGCGGTGGTTTGTTTGCCGGATCAAGAGCTACCAACTCTTTTTCCGAAGGTAA
CTGGCTTCAGCAGAGCGCAGATACCAAATACTGTTCTTCTAGTGTAGCCGTAGTTAGGCCACCACTTCAA
GAACTCTGTAGCACCGCCTACATACCTCGCTCTGCTAATCCTGTTACCAGTGGCTGCTGCCAGTGGCGAT
AAGTCGTGTCTTACCGGGTTGGACTCAAGACGATAGTTACCGGATAAGGCGCAGCGGTCGGGCTGAACGG
GGGGTTCGTGCACACAGCCCAGCTTGGAGCGAACGACCTACACCGAACTGAGATACCTACAGCGTGAGCT
ATGAGAAAGCGCCACGCTTCCCGAAGGGAGAAAGGCGGACAGGTATCCGGTAAGCGGCAGGGTCGGAACA
GGAGAGCGCACGAGGGAGCTTCCAGGGGGAAACGCCTGGTATCTTTATAGTCCTGTCGGGTTTCGCCACC
TCTCACTTGAGCGTCGATTTTTGTGATGCTCGTCAGGGGGGCGGAGCCTATGGAAAAACGCCAGCAACGC
GGCCTTTTTACGGTTCCTGGCCTTTTGCTGGCCTTTTGCTCACATGTTCTTTCCTGCGTTATCCCCTGAT
TCTGTGGATAACCGTATTACCGCCTTTGAGTGAGCTGATACCGCTCGCCGCAGCCGAACGACCGAGCGCA
GCGAGTCAGTGAGCGAGGAAGCGGAAGAGCGCCCAATACGCAAACCGCCTCTCCCCGCGCGTTGGCCGAT
TCATTAATGCAGCTGGCACGACAGGTTTCCCGACTGGAAAGCGGGCAGTGAGCGCAACGCAATTAATGTG
AGTTAGCTCACTCATTAGGCACCCCAGGCTTTACACTTTATGCTTCCGGCTCGTATGTTGTGTGGAATTG
TGAGCGGATAACAATTTCACACAGGAAACAGCTATGACCATGATTACGCCAAGCGCGCAATTAACCCTCA
CTAAAGGGAACAAAAGCTGGAGCTGCAAGCTTAATGTAGTCTTATGCAATACTCTTGTAGTCTTGCAACA
TGGTAACGATGAGTTAGCAACATGCCTTACAAGGAGAGAAAAAGCACCGTGCATGCCGATTGGTGGAAGT
AAGGTGGTACGATCGTGCCTTATTAGGAAGGCAACAGACGGGTCTGACATGGATTGGACGAACCACTGAA
TTGCCGCATTGCAGAGATATTGTATTTAAGTGCCTAGCTCGATACATAAACGGGTCTCTCTGGTTAGACC
AGATCTGAGCCTGGGAGCTCTCTGGCTAACTAGGGAACCCACTGCTTAAGCCTCAATAAAGCTTGCCTTG
AGTGCTTCAAGTAGTGTGTGCCCGTCTGTTGTGTGACTCTGGTAACTAGAGATCCCTCAGACCCTTTTAG
TCAGTGTGGAAAATCTCTAGCAGTGGCGCCCGAACAGGGACTTGAAAGCGAAAGGGAAACCAGAGGAGCT
CTCTCGACGCAGGACTCGGCTTGCTGAAGCGCGCACGGCAAGAGGCGAGGGGCGGCGACTGGTGAGTACG
CCAAAAATTTTGACTAGCGGAGGCTAGAAGGAGAGAGATGGGTGCGAGAGCGTCAGTATTAAGCGGGGGA
GAATTAGATCGCGATGGGAAAAAATTCGGTTAAGGCCAGGGGGAAAGAAAAAATATAAATTAAAACATAT
AGTATGGGCAAGCAGGGAGCTAGAACGATTCGCAGTTAATCCTGGCCTGTTAGAAACATCAGAAGGCTGT
AGACAAATACTGGGACAGCTACAACCATCCCTTCAGACAGGATCAGAAGAACTTAGATCATTATATAATA
CAGTAGCAACCCTCTATTGTGTGCATCAAAGGATAGAGATAAAAGACACCAAGGAAGCTTTAGACAAGAT
AGAGGAAGAGCAAAACAAAAGTAAGACCACCGCACAGCAAGCGGCCGCTGATCTTCAGACCTGGAGGAGG
AGATATGAGGGACAATTGGAGAAGTGAATTATATAAATATAAAGTAGTAAAAATTGAACCATTAGGAGTA
GCACCCACCAAGGCAAAGAGAAGAGTGGTGCAGAGAGAAAAAAGAGCAGTGGGAATAGGAGCTTTGTTCC
TTGGGTTCTTGGGAGCAGCAGGAAGCACTATGGGCGCAGCGTCAATGACGCTGACGGTACAGGCCAGACA
ATTATTGTCTGGTATAGTGCAGCAGCAGAACAATTTGCTGAGGGCTATTGAGGCGCAACAGCATCTGTTG
CAACTCACAGTCTGGGGCATCAAGCAGCTCCAGGCAAGAATCCTGGCTGTGGAAAGATACCTAAAGGATC
AACAGCTCCTGGGGATTTGGGGTTGCTCTGGAAAACTCATTTGCACCACTGCTGTGCCTTGGAATGCTAG
TTGGAGTAATAAATCTCTGGAACAGATTTGGAATCACACGACCTGGATGGAGTGGGACAGAGAAATTAAC
AATTACACAAGCTTAATACACTCCTTAATTGAAGAATCGCAAAACCAGCAAGAAAAGAATGAACAAGAAT
TATTGGAATTAGATAAATGGGCAAGTTTGTGGAATTGGTTTAACATAACAAATTGGCTGTGGTATATAAA
ATTATTCATAATGATAGTAGGAGGCTTGGTAGGTTTAAGAATAGTTTTTGCTGTACTTTCTATAGTGAAT
AGAGTTAGGCAGGGATATTCACCATTATCGTTTCAGACCCACCTCCCAACCCCGAGGGGACCCGACAGGC
CCGAAGGAATAGAAGAAGAAGGTGGAGAGAGAGACAGAGACAGATCCATTCGATTAGTGAACGGATCGGC
ACTGCGTGCGCCAATTCTGCAGACAAATGGCAGTATTCATCCACAATTTTAAAAGAAAAGGGGGGATTGG
GGGGTACAGTGCAGGGGAAAGAATAGTAGACATAATAGCAACAGACATACAAACTAAAGAATTACAAAAA
CAAATTACAAAAATTCAAAATTTTCGGGTTTATTACAGGGACAGCAGAGATCCAGTTTGGTTAATTAACC
CGTGTCGGCTCCAGATCT
Features (pLannotate 1.2.2; 27 found; start..end, strand, type, name):
      1..1212    +  promoter       UbC promoter: human ubiquitin C promoter
   1325..1702    +  CDS            H2B: human histone H2B; HIST1H2BJ
   1721..2419    +  CDS            TagBFP: TagBFP is a basic (constitutively fluorescent) blue fluorescent protein published in 2008, derived from Entacmaea quadricolor. It is reported to be a very rapidly-maturing monomer with very low acid sensitivity.
   2435..2487    +  CDS            T2A (fragment): 2A peptide from Thosea asigna virus capsid protein Eukaryotic ribosomes fail to insert a peptide bond between the Gly and Pro residues, yielding separate polypeptides.
   2532..3120    +  misc_feature   WPRE: woodchuck hepatitis virus posttranscriptional regulatory element
   3141..3278    +  CDS            nef (fragment): NEF_HV1LA - Experimental evidence at protein level: Swiss-Prot protein existence level 1. Extracellular Nef protein targets CD4(+) T-lymphocytes for apoptosis by interacting with CXCR4 surface receptors. From Human immunodeficiency virus type 1 group M subtype B (isolate Lai) (HIV-1).
   3264..3444    +  LTR            5' LTR (truncated): truncated 5' long terminal repeat (LTR) from HIV-1
   3516..3637    +  polyA_signal   SV40 poly(A) signal: SV40 polyadenylation signal
   3677..3812    +  rep_origin     SV40 ori: SV40 origin of replication
   3833..3851    -  promoter       T7 promoter: promoter for bacteriophage T7 RNA polymerase
   3859..4014    +  CDS            lacZα (fragment): LacZα fragment of β-galactosidase; lacZ fragment
   4019..4447    +  rep_origin     f1 ori (sequence partly withheld): f1 bacteriophage origin of replication; arrow indicates direction of (+) strand synthesis
   4500..4604    +  promoter       AmpR promoter: bla
   4605..5465    +  CDS            AmpR: β-lactamase; bla; confers resistance to ampicillin, carbenicillin, and related antibiotics
   5636..6224    +  rep_origin     ori: high-copy-number ColE1/pMB1/pBR322/pUC origin of replication
   6407..6499    +  CDS            lacI (fragment): lac repressor; lacI; The lac repressor binds to the lac operator to inhibit transcription in E. coli. This inhibition can be relieved by adding lactose or isopropyl-β-D-thiogalactopyranoside (IPTG).
   6512..6533    +  protein_bind   CAP binding site: CAP binding activates transcription in the presence of cAMP. E. coli catabolite activator protein
   6548..6578    +  promoter       lac promoter: promoter for the E. coli lac operon
   6586..6602    +  protein_bind   lac operator: The lac repressor binds to the lac operator to inhibit transcription in E. coli. This inhibition can be relieved by adding lactose or isopropyl-β-D-thiogalactopyranoside (IPTG). lac repressor encoded by lacI
   6647..6665    +  promoter       T3 promoter: promoter for bacteriophage T3 RNA polymerase
   6693..6919    +  promoter       RSV promoter: Rous sarcoma virus enhancer/promoter
   6920..7100    +  LTR            5' LTR (truncated): truncated 5' long terminal repeat (LTR) from HIV-1
   7147..7272    +  misc_feature   HIV-1 Ψ: packaging signal of human immunodeficiency virus type 1
   7256..7619    +  CDS            HIV-1 gag (fragment): gag protein from human immunodeficiency virus 1; gag
   7765..7998    +  misc_feature   RRE: The Rev response element (RRE) of HIV-1 allows for Rev-dependent mRNA export from the nucleus to the cytoplasm.
   8375..8475    +  CDS            Rev (fragment): human immunodeficiency virus 1 (HIV-1) Rev protein; rev; enhances nuclear export of unspliced and incompletely spliced viral mRNAs
   8525..8642    +  misc_feature   cPPT/CTS: central polypurine tract and central termination sequence of HIV-1
