[The description below was written by a language model from this plasmid's Addgene catalogue record and pLannotate feature annotations shown in this document.]
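Description:
pUltra-Plus-H2B-mTagBFP2 is an 8.7 kb third-generation lentiviral, bicistronic mammalian expression plasmid built on the pUltra-Plus backbone. In bacteria it is maintained as a high-copy plasmid through a ColE1/pUC-type origin and selected with ampicillin (AmpR/β-lactamase); an f1 origin, an SV40 origin and residual lac/T7/T3 cloning-vector elements are also annotated. The viral portion has a chimeric RSV promoter fused to a truncated HIV-1 5' LTR, which drives Tat-independent genomic RNA production. It is followed by the Ψ packaging signal with a gag fragment, the RRE for Rev-dependent export, and the cPPT/CTS. Downstream of the cargo lie a WPRE to enhance transcript expression, a second truncated LTR serving as the 3' LTR, and an SV40 polyadenylation signal.

The payload is driven by the human ubiquitin C (UbC) promoter and encodes human histone H2B fused at its C terminus to the blue fluorescent protein mTagBFP2 (recorded as carrying the I174A change), giving a chromatin-bound nuclear marker. The depositor describes two 2A peptide coding sequences separating three cloning positions; the feature table annotates only a T2A fragment directly after the fluorescent protein. The H2B-mTagBFP2 insert occupies position 2 (XbaI–BamHI). Position 3 (NheI to EcoRI or SalI) remains open for one gene of interest, which would be co-translated and separated by ribosomal skipping at the 2A site. Position 1 is unusable because the insert contains an extra AgeI site, although the depositor notes that mutating this site would restore it. The plasmid can be used for transient transfection, or packaged with psPAX2 and pMD2.G to produce lentivirus for stable expression in mammalian cells.
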