Addgene plasmid #161790: pUltra-Plus-H2B-mTagBFP2
Purpose: 3rd generation lentiviral bicistronic vector for mammalian expression of H2B-mTagBFP2 and one gene of interest
Depositing lab: Jorge Luis Arias-Arias. Depositing organization: Universidad de Costa Rica.
Backbone
  Vector backbone: pUltra-Plus (Addgene Plasmid #161775)
  Backbone manufacturer: Jorge L. Arias-Arias
  Backbone size w/o insert (bp): 7611
  Total vector size (bp): 8706
  Vector type: Mammalian Expression, Lentiviral ; Bicistronic
Growth in bacteria
  Bacterial resistance: Ampicillin, 100 μg/mL
  Growth temperature: 37°C
  Growth strain: NEB Stable
  Copy number: High Copy
Gene/Insert
  Gene/Insert name: H2B-mTagBFP2
  Species: H. sapiens (human)
  Insert size (bp): 1095
  Mutation: I174A in the mTagBFP2 protein according to PLoS ONE (2011) 6: e28674. doi:10.1371/journal.pone.0028674
  Promoter: UbC
  Tag / fusion protein: mTagBFP2 (C terminal on insert)
  Cloning method: Restriction Enzyme; 5′ cloning site XbaI (not destroyed); 3′ cloning site BamHI (not destroyed)
  Sequencing primers: 5′ hUBCpro-F
Terms and licenses: Academic/Nonprofit Terms; Industry Terms: Not Available to Industry
Depositor comments: pUltra-Plus-H2B-mTagBFP2 was cloned by Jorge L. Arias-Arias at Universidad de Costa Rica () This vector allows bicistronic expression in mammalian cells. The construct contains two 2A peptides coding sequences and three cloning positions flanked by restriction sites: Position 1 (5' AgeI – 3' EcoRV): Not available for cloning as the H2B-mTagBFP2 insert contains another AgeI restriction site. This extra AgeI restriction site could be removed by site-directed mutagenesis in order to rescue this cloning position and obtain a multicistronic construct for the expression of the H2B-mTagBFP2 insert and two additional genes of interest. Position 2 (5' XbaI – 3' BamHI): Occupied by the H2B-mTagBFP2 insert. Position 3 (5' NheI – 3' EcoRI or SaII): Available for cloning one gene of interest. The vector is suitable for transient transfection, but could also be used to produce lentiviral particles for stable expression in mammalian cells. For lentivirus packaging use the additional plasmids psPAX2 (Addgene Plasmid #12260) and pMD2.G (Addgene Plasmid #12259).
How to cite: pUltra-Plus-H2B-mTagBFP2 was a gift from Jorge Luis Arias-Arias (Addgene plasmid # 161790 ; http://n2t.net/addgene:161790 ; RRID:Addgene_161790)
